Addgene plasmid #184643: pLPC-FLAG.HA.HA.Mm.RAP1.I312R
Purpose: Retroviral expressions of mouse RAP1 I312R
Depositing lab: Agnel Sfeir. Depositing organization: Memorial Sloan-Kettering Cancer Center. Publication: Rap1 regulates TIP60 function during fate transition between two-cell-like and pluripotent states. Barry RM, Sacco O, Mameri A, Stojaspal M, Kartsonis W, Shah P, De Ioannes P, Hofr C, Cote J, Sfeir A. Genes Dev. 2022 Feb 24. pii: gad.349039.121. doi: 10.1101/gad.349039.121. PubMed 35210222.
Backbone
  Vector backbone: pLPC
  Backbone size w/o insert (bp): 6404
  Total vector size (bp): 7580
  Vector type: Mammalian Expression, Retroviral
  Selectable markers: Puromycin
Growth in bacteria
  Bacterial resistance: Ampicillin, 100 μg/mL
  Growth temperature: 37°C
  Growth strain: NEB Stable
  Copy number: Unknown
Gene/Insert
  Gene/Insert name: rap1
  Species: M. musculus (mouse)
  Insert size (bp): 1178
  Mutation: I312R
  Promoter: CMV
  Tag / fusion protein: HA FLAG (N terminal on backbone)
  Cloning method: Restriction Enzyme; 5′ cloning site BamHI (unknown if destroyed); 3′ cloning site HindIII (unknown if destroyed)
  Sequencing primers: 5′ CGCAAATGGGCGGTAGGCGTG; 3′ AAGCTTTTATTTCTTTCGGAATTCAATCCTCCGAGC
Terms and licenses: Academic/Nonprofit Terms; Industry Terms: Not Available to Industry
Depositor comments: Please visit https://www.biorxiv.org/content/10.1101/2021.11.02.467017v1 for bioRxiv preprint.
How to cite: pLPC-FLAG.HA.HA.Mm.RAP1.I312R was a gift from Agnel Sfeir (Addgene plasmid # 184643 ; http://n2t.net/addgene:184643 ; RRID:Addgene_184643)
