[The description below was written by a language model from this plasmid's Addgene catalogue record and pLannotate feature annotations shown in this document.]
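Description:
pLPC-FLAG.HA.HA.Mm.RAP1.I312R is a Moloney murine leukemia virus-based retroviral vector, built on the pLPC backbone, for stable expression of an epitope-tagged point mutant of mouse RAP1 (Terf2ip) in mammalian cells. It is propagated in E. coli through a high-copy ColE1/pUC-type origin and selected with ampicillin via the bla gene and its promoter. The viral portion is bounded by MMLV long terminal repeats and carries a packaging signal followed by a truncated gag segment lacking its start codon, elements that allow the genomic RNA to be encapsidated when the plasmid is introduced into a packaging cell line that supplies the viral proteins in trans.

Within the provirus, a puromycin N-acetyltransferase gene lies directly downstream of the Ψ/gag region, positioned for expression from the 5′ LTR, and permits selection of transduced cells. An internal human CMV immediate early enhancer and promoter then drives the payload: an N-terminal FLAG and HA tag supplied by the backbone (the name indicates one FLAG and two HA copies, though only a FLAG fragment was annotated) fused to the mouse Rap1 coding sequence carrying the I312R substitution, cloned between BamHI and HindIII sites. A short T7 promoter sits between the CMV promoter and the tags. RAP1 is a shelterin component that acts in telomere regulation and in transcription. The record does not state what the I312R change disrupts, but the associated study concerns Rap1 regulation of TIP60 during the transition between two-cell-like and pluripotent states. The sequenced record is 6,938 nt, somewhat shorter than the 7,580 bp listed in the catalogue entry.
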