Features (pLannotate 1.2.2; 17 found; start..end, strand, type, name):
      2..471     +  LTR            LTR: long terminal repeat from Moloney murine leukemia virus
    595..869     +  misc_feature   MESV Ψ (fragment): packaging signal of murine embryonic stem cell virus
    936..1352    +  CDS            gag (truncated): truncated Moloney murine leukemia virus (MMLV) gag gene lacking the start codon
   1370..1969    +  CDS            PuroR: puromycin N-acetyltransferase; pac from Streptomyces alboniger; confers resistance to puromycin
   2042..2094    -  misc_feature   bom (fragment): basis of mobility region from pBR322
   2249..2628    +  enhancer       CMV enhancer: human cytomegalovirus immediate early enhancer
   2629..2832    +  promoter       CMV promoter: human cytomegalovirus (CMV) immediate early promoter
   2828..2861    +  LTR            5' LTR (truncated) (fragment): truncated 5' long terminal repeat (LTR) from HIV-1
   2877..2895    +  promoter       T7 promoter: promoter for bacteriophage T7 RNA polymerase
   2920..2940    +  CDS            FLAG (fragment): FLAG® epitope tag, followed by an enterokinase cleavage site
   3031..4206    +  CDS            Terf2ip: TE2IP_MOUSE - Also known as Rap1. Experimental evidence at protein level: Swiss-Prot protein existence level 1. Acts both as a regulator of telomere function and as a transcription regulator. Involved in the regulation of telomere length and protection as a component of the shelterin complex (telosome). In contrast to other components of the shelterin complex, it is dispensible for telomere capping and does not participate in the protection of telomeres against non-homologous end-joining (NHEJ)- mediated repair. Instead, it is required to negatively regulate telomere recombination and is essen
   4304..4425    +  LTR            3' LTR (ΔU3) (fragment): self-inactivating 3' long terminal repeat (LTR) from Moloney murine leukemia virus
   4426..4895    +  LTR            LTR: long terminal repeat from Moloney murine leukemia virus
   4961..5013    -  CDS            lacI (fragment): lac repressor; lacI; The lac repressor binds to the lac operator to inhibit transcription in E. coli. This inhibition can be relieved by adding lactose or isopropyl-β-D-thiogalactopyranoside (IPTG).
   5196..5784    -  rep_origin     ori: high-copy-number ColE1/pMB1/pBR322/pUC origin of replication
   5944..6804    -  CDS            AmpR: β-lactamase; bla; confers resistance to ampicillin, carbenicillin, and related antibiotics
   6805..6909    -  promoter       AmpR promoter: bla
>Addgene plasmid #184643 | pLPC-FLAG.HA.HA.Mm.RAP1.I312R | addgene full sequence | sequence record 362645 | Addgene NGS Result
CCTGAATATGGGCCAAACAGGATATCTGTGGTAAGCAGTTCCTGCCCCGGCTCAGGGCCAAGAACAGATG
GAACAGCTGAATATGGGCCAAACAGGATATCTGTGGTAAGCAGTTCCTGCCCCGGCTCAGGGCCAAGAAC
AGATGGTCCCCAGATGCGGTCCAGCCCTCAGCAGTTTCTAGAGAACCATCAGATGTTTCCAGGGTGCCCC
AAGGACCTGAAATGACCCTGTGCCTTATTTGAACTAACCAATCAGTTCGCTTCTCGCTTCTGTTCGCGCG
CTTCTGCTCCCCGAGCTCAATAAAAGAGCCCACAACCCCTCACTCGGGGCGCCAGTCCTCCGATTGACTG
AGTCGCCCGGGTACCCGTGTATCCAATAAACCCTCTTGCAGTTGCATCCGACTTGTGGTCTCGCTGTTCC
TTGGGAGGGTCTCCTCTGAGTGATTGACTACCCGTCAGCGGGGGTCTTTCATTTGGGGGCTCGTCCGGGA
TCGGGAGACCCCTGCCCAGGGACCACCGACCCACCACCGGGAGGCAAGCTGGCCAGCAACTTATCTGTGT
CTGTCCGATTGTCTAGTGTCTATGACTGATTTTATGCGCCTGCGTCGGTACTAGTTAGCTAACTAGCTCT
GTATCTGGCGGACCCGTGGTGGAACTGACGAGTTCTGAACACCCGGCCGCAACCCTGGGAGACGTCCCAG
GGACTTTGGGGGCCGTTTTTGTGGCCCGACCTGAGGAAGGGAGTCGATGTGGAATCCGACCCCGTCAGGA
TATGTGGTTCTGGTAGGAGACGAGAACCTAAAACAGTTCCCGCCTCCGTCTGAATTTTTGCTTTCGGTTT
GGAACCGAAGCCGCGCGTCTTGTCTGCTGCAGCGCTGCAGCATCGTTCTGTGTTGTCTCTGTCTGACTGT
GTTTCTGTATTTGTCTGAAAATTAGGGCCAGACTGTTACCACTCCCTTAAGTTTGACCTTAGGTCACTGG
AAAGATGTCGAGCGGATCGCTCACAACCAGTCGGTAGATGTCAAGAAGAGACGTTGGGTTACCTTCTGCT
CTGCAGAATGGCCAACCTTTAACGTCGGATGGCCGCGAGACGGCACCTTTAACCGAGACCTCATCACCCA
GGTTAAGATCAAGGTCTTTTCACCTGGCCCGCATGGACACCCAGACCAGGTCCCCTACATCGTGACCTGG
GAAGCCTTGGCTTTTGACCCCCCTCCCTGGGTCAAGCCCTTTGTACACCCTAAGCCTCCGCCTCCTCTTC
CTCCATCCGCCCCGTCTCTCCCCCTTGAACCTCCTCGTTCGACCCCGCCTCGATCCTCCCTTTATCCAGC
CCTCACTCCTTCTCTAGGCGCCGGCCGGATCAGCTTACCATGACCGAGTACAAGCCCACGGTGCGCCTCG
CCACCCGCGACGACGTCCCCAGGGCCGTACGCACCCTCGCCGCCGCGTTCGCCGACTACCCCGCCACGCG
CCACACCGTCGATCCGGACCGCCACATCGAGCGGGTCACCGAGCTGCAAGAACTCTTCCTCACGCGCGTC
GGGCTCGACATCGGCAAGGTGTGGGTCGCGGACGACGGCGCCGCGGTGGCGGTCTGGACCACGCCGGAGA
GCGTCGAAGCGGGGGCGGTGTTCGCCGAGATCGGCCCGCGCATGGCCGAGTTGAGCGGTTCCCGGCTGGC
CGCGCAGCAACAGATGGAAGGCCTCCTGGCGCCGCACCGGCCCAAGGAGCCCGCGTGGTTCCTGGCCACC
GTCGGCGTCTCGCCCGACCACCAGGGCAAGGGTCTGGGCAGCGCCGTCGTGCTCCCCGGAGTGGAGGCGG
CCGAGCGCGCCGGGGTGCCCGCCTTCCTGGAGACCTCCGCGCCCCGCAACCTCCCCTTCTACGAGCGGCT
CGGCTTCACCGTCACCGCCGACGTCGAGGTGCCCGAAGGACCGCGCACCTGGTGCATGACCCGCAAGCCC
GGTGCCTGACGCCCGCCCCACGACCCGCAGCGCCCGACCGAAAGGAGCGCACGACCCCATGCATCGGATC
TCCCGATCCCCTATGGTGCACTCTCAGTACAATCTGCTCTGATGCCGCATAGTTAAGCCAGTATCTGCTC
CCTGCTTGTGTGTTGGAGGTCGCTGAGTAGTGCGCGAGCAAAATTTAAGCTACAACAAGGCAAGGCTTGA
CCGACAATTGCATGAAGAATCTGCTTAGGGTTAGGCGTTTTGCGCTGCTTCGCGATGTACGGGCCAGATA
TACGCGTTGACATTGATTATTGACTAGTTATTAATAGTAATCAATTACGGGGTCATTAGTTCATAGCCCA
TATATGGAGTTCCGCGTTACATAACTTACGGTAAATGGCCCGCCTGGCTGACCGCCCAACGACCCCCGCC
CATTGACGTCAATAATGACGTATGTTCCCATAGTAACGCCAATAGGGACTTTCCATTGACGTCAATGGGT
GGAGTATTTACGGTAAACTGCCCACTTGGCAGTACATCAAGTGTATCATATGCCAAGTACGCCCCCTATT
GACGTCAATGACGGTAAATGGCCCGCCTGGCATTATGCCCAGTACATGACCTTATGGGACTTTCCTACTT
GGCAGTACATCTACGTATTAGTCATCGCTATTACCATGGTGATGCGGTTTTGGCAGTACATCAATGGGCG
TGGATAGCGGTTTGACTCACGGGGATTTCCAAGTCTCCACCCCATTGACGTCAATGGGAGTTTGTTTTGG
CACCAAAATCAACGGGACTTTCCAAAATGTCGTAACAACTCCGCCCCATTGACGCAAATGGGCGGTAGGC
GTGTACGGTGGGAGGTCTATATAAGCAGAGCTCTCTGGCTAACTAGAGAACCCACTGCTTACTGGCTTAT
CGAAATTAATACGACTCACTATAGGGAGACCCAAGCTGCCACCATGGACTACAAGGACGACGATGACAAG
CTCGATGGAGGATACCCCTACGACGTGCCCGACTACGCCGCTGGAGCATACCCCTACGACGTGCCCGACT
ACGCCCTCGAGGCAGGATCCGCGGAGGCGATGGATCTGGGTAAAGACCCCAATGGGCCCACTCACTCCTC
CACTCTGTTCGTGAGAGAAGACGGCAGCGCCATGTCGTTTTACGTGCGGCCCAGCTCGGCCAAGCGCCGG
CTGTCGACGCTCATCCTGCACGGCGGCGGCACCGTGTGTCGGGTGCAGGAACCCGGAGCCGTGCTTCTCG
CCCAGCCCGGGGAGGCGCTGGCCGAGGCTTCGGGCGACTTCATCTCCACGCAGTACATCCTAGACTGCGT
GGATCGCAACGAGAAGCTGGACCTGGAGGCCTATCGGCTGGGCCTGACGGAGCAGGCGTCCGATCCGAAG
CCCGGGGCTTCCACCGAGGGCTCCACGGAACCGGAGCCGCAGCCCCTGACCGGGCGCATCGCCTACACCG
ACGCGGAAGATGTGGCCATCCTGACCTACGTGAAGGAGAACGCCCGTTCGCCCAGCTCGGTCACAGGCAA
TGCCTTGTGGAAAGCGATGGAGAAGAGCTCGCTCACGCAGCACTCCTGGCAGTCGCTCAAGGACCGCTAC
CTCAAGCACCTACGGGGTCAGGAGCACAAGTACCTGCTCGGGAACGCCCCGGTCAGCCCGTCCTCCCAGA
AGCTCAAACGGAAGGCGGAGCAGGACCCCGAGGCCGCGGATAGCGGAGAGCCACAGAACAAGAGAGCGCC
AGACTTGCCTGAGGAGGAGTGTGTGAAAGGAGAGATCAAGGAGAATGGAGAGGCAGACAACAAGCTGTTT
GAGGAAGCCGCTCCGGAGTTCGGAGAAGCCGTGGTGGATGAGAGCCCTGACTTTGAAATACATATAACGA
TGTGTGATGGTGATCCACCCACACCCGAGGAAGACTCAGAAACACAGCCAGACGAGGAGGAAGAAGAACC
AAAAGTTTCTACGCAAGAAGTGGGAACTGCCATTAAGGTGCGCCGGCAGCTAATGGAGAAGTTCAACTTG
GATCTATCAACAGTTACACAGGCCTTGCTGAAGAACAGTGGTGAGCTGGAGGCCACGTCCTCCTTCTTAG
AGTCGGGGCGGAGACCCGACGGTTATCCCATTTGGTGCAGACAAGATGACTTAGATTTGCAGAAGGACGA
TGACGACACGAAAAATGCACTGGTCAAAAAGTTTGGAGCTCAGAACGTTGCTCGGAGGATTGAATTCCGA
AAGAAATAAAAGCTTAGGTGGAATTCTCTGACTAGCTGATCGAGCATGCATCTAGAGGGCCGATAAAATA
AAAGATTTTATTTAGTCTCCAGAAAAAGGGGGGAATGAAAGACCCCACCTGTAGGTTTGGCAAGCTAGCT
TAAGTAACGCCATTTTGCAAGGCATGGAAAAATACATAACTGAGAATAGAGAAGTTCAGATCAAGGTCAG
GAACAGATGGAACAGCTGAATATGGGCCAAACAGGATATCTGTGGTAAGCAGTTCCTGCCCCGGCTCAGG
GCCAAGAACAGATGGAACAGCTGAATATGGGCCAAACAGGATATCTGTGGTAAGCAGTTCCTGCCCCGGC
TCAGGGCCAAGAACAGATGGTCCCCAGATGCGGTCCAGCCCTCAGCAGTTTCTAGAGAACCATCAGATGT
TTCCAGGGTGCCCCAAGGACCTGAAATGACCCTGTGCCTTATTTGAACTAACCAATCAGTTCGCTTCTCG
CTTCTGTTCGCGCGCTTCTGCTCCCCGAGCTCAATAAAAGAGCCCACAACCCCTCACTCGGGGCGCCAGT
CCTCCGATTGACTGAGTCGCCCGGGTACCCGTGTATCCAATAAACCCTCTTGCAGTTGCATCCGACTTGT
GGTCTCGCTGTTCCTTGGGAGGGTCTCCTCTGAGTGATTGACTACCCGTCAGCGGGGGTCTTTCACATGC
AGCATGTATCAAAATTAATTTGGTTTTTTTTCTTAAGTATTTACATTAAATGGCCATAGTTGCATTAATG
AATCGGCCAACGCGCGGGGAGAGGCGGTTTGCGTATTGGGCGCTCTTCCGCTTCCTCGCTCACTGACTCG
CTGCGCTCGGTCGTTCGGCTGCGGCGAGCGGTATCAGCTCACTCAAAGGCGGTAATACGGTTATCCACAG
AATCAGGGGATAACGCAGGAAAGAACATGTGAGCAAAAGGCCAGCAAAAGGCCAGGAACCGTAAAAAGGC
CGCGTTGCTGGCGTTTTTCCATAGGCTCCGCCCCCCTGACGAGCATCACAAAAATCGACGCTCAAGTCAG
AGGTGGCGAAACCCGACAGGACTATAAAGATACCAGGCGTTTCCCCCTGGAAGCTCCCTCGTGCGCTCTC
CTGTTCCGACCCTGCCGCTTACCGGATACCTGTCCGCCTTTCTCCCTTCGGGAAGCGTGGCGCTTTCTCA
TAGCTCACGCTGTAGGTATCTCAGTTCGGTGTAGGTCGTTCGCTCCAAGCTGGGCTGTGTGCACGAACCC
CCCGTTCAGCCCGACCGCTGCGCCTTATCCGGTAACTATCGTCTTGAGTCCAACCCGGTAAGACACGACT
TATCGCCACTGGCAGCAGCCACTGGTAACAGGATTAGCAGAGCGAGGTATGTAGGCGGTGCTACAGAGTT
CTTGAAGTGGTGGCCTAACTACGGCTACACTAGAAGAACAGTATTTGGTATCTGCGCTCTGCTGAAGCCA
GTTACCTTCGGAAAAAGAGTTGGTAGCTCTTGATCCGGCAAACAAACCACCGCTGGTAGCGGTGGTTTTT
TTGTTTGCAAGCAGCAGATTACGCGCAGAAAAAAAGGATCTCAAGAAGATCCTTTGATCTTTTCTACGGG
GTCTGACGCTCAGTGGAACGAAAACTCACGTTAAGGGATTTTGGTCATGAGATTATCAAAAAGGATCTTC
ACCTAGATCCTTTTGCGGCCGCAAATCAATCTAAAGTATATATGAGTAAACTTGGTCTGACAGTTACCAA
TGCTTAATCAGTGAGGCACCTATCTCAGCGATCTGTCTATTTCGTTCATCCATAGTTGCCTGACTCCCCG
TCGTGTAGATAACTACGATACGGGAGGGCTTACCATCTGGCCCCAGTGCTGCAATGATACCGCGAGACCC
ACGCTCACCGGCTCCAGATTTATCAGCAATAAACCAGCCAGCCGGAAGGGCCGAGCGCAGAAGTGGTCCT
GCAACTTTATCCGCCTCCATCCAGTCTATTAATTGTTGCCGGGAAGCTAGAGTAAGTAGTTCGCCAGTTA
ATAGTTTGCGCAACGTTGTTGCCATTGCTACAGGCATCGTGGTGTCACGCTCGTCGTTTGGTATGGCTTC
ATTCAGCTCCGGTTCCCAACGATCAAGGCGAGTTACATGATCCCCCATGTTGTGCAAAAAAGCGGTTAGC
TCCTTCGGTCCTCCGATCGTTGTCAGAAGTAAGTTGGCCGCAGTGTTATCACTCATGGTTATGGCAGCAC
TGCATAATTCTCTTACTGTCATGCCATCCGTAAGATGCTTTTCTGTGACTGGTGAGTACTCAACCAAGTC
ATTCTGAGAATAGTGTATGCGGCGACCGAGTTGCTCTTGCCCGGCGTCAATACGGGATAATACCGCGCCA
CATAGCAGAACTTTAAAAGTGCTCATCATTGGAAAACGTTCTTCGGGGCGAAAACTCTCAAGGATCTTAC
CGCTGTTGAGATCCAGTTCGATGTAACCCACTCGTGCACCCAACTGATCTTCAGCATCTTTTACTTTCAC
CAGCGTTTCTGGGTGAGCAAAAACAGGAAGGCAAAATGCCGCAAAAAAGGGAATAAGGGCGACACGGAAA
TGTTGAATACTCATACTCTTCCTTTTTCAATATTATTGAAGCATTTATCAGGGTTATTGTCTCATGAGCG
GATACATATTTGAATGTATTTAGAAAAATAAACAAATAGGGGTTCCGCGCACATTTCCCCGAAAAGTGCC
ACCTGCAG
